>Addgene plasmid #205984 | pCX0393 | addgene full sequence | sequence record 416238 | Addgene NGS Result
TGGCGAATGGG
[124 nt withheld, positions 12-135]
C
[91 nt withheld, positions 137-227]
A
[49 nt withheld, positions 229-277]
CCTTTGACGTTGGAGTCCACGTTCTTT
[37 nt withheld, positions 305-341]
ACCCTATCTCGGTCTATTCTTTTGATTTATAAGGGATTTTGCCGATTTCGGCCTATTGGTTAAAAAATGA
GCTGATTTAACAAAAATTTAACGCGAATTTTAACAAAATATTAACGTTTACAATTTCTGGCGGCACGATG
GCATGAGATTATCAAAAAGGATCTTCACCTAGATCCTTTTAAATTAAAAATGAAGTTTTAAATCAATCTA
AAGTATATATGAGTAAACTTGGTCTGACAGTTACCAATGCTTAATCAGTGAGGCACCTATCTCAGCGATC
TGTCTATTTCGTTCATCCATAGTTGCCTGACTCCCCGTCGTGTAGATAACTACGATACGGGAGGGCCTAC
CATCTGGCCCCAGTGCTGCAATGATACCGCGAGACCCACGCTCACCGGCTCCAGATTTATCAGCAATAAA
CCAGCCAGCCGGAAGGGCCGAGCGCAGAAGTGGTCCTGCAACTTTATCCGCCTCCATCCAGTCTATTAAT
TGTTGCCGGGAAGCTAGAGTAAGTAGTTCGCCAGTTAATAGTTTGCGCAACGTTGTTGCCATTGCTACAG
GCATCGTGGTGTCACGCTCGTCGTTTGGTATGGCTTCATTCAGCTCCGGTTCCCAACGATCAAGGCGAGT
TACATGATCCCCCATGTTGTGCAAAAAAGCGGTTAGCTCCTTCGGTCCTCCGATCGTTGTCAGAAGTAAG
TTGGCCGCAGTGTTATCACTCATGGTTATGGCAGCACTGCATAATTCTCTTACTGTCATGCCATCCGTAA
GATGCTTTTCTGTGACTGGTGAGTACTCAACCAAGTCATTCTGAGAATAGTGTATGCGGCGACCGAGTTG
CTCTTGCCCGGCGTCAATACGGGATAATACCGCGCCACATAGCAGAACTTTAAAAGTGCTCATCATTGGA
AAACGTTCTTCGGGGCGAAAACTCTCAAGGATCTTACCGCTGTTGAGATCCAGTTCGATGTAACCCACTC
GTGCACCCAACTGATCTTCAGCATCTTTTACTTTCACCAGCGTTTCTGGGTGAGCAAAAACAGGAAGGCA
AAATGCCGCAAAAAAGGGAATAAGGGCGACACGGAAATGTTGAATACTCATACTCTTCCTTTTTCAATCA
TGATTGAAGCATTTATCAGGGTTATTGTCTCATGAGCGGATACATATTTGAATGTATTTAGAAAAATAAA
CAAATAGGTCATGACCAAAATCCCTTAACGTGAGTTTTCGTTCCACTGAGCGTCAGACCCCGTAGAAAAG
ATCAAAGGATCTTCTTGAGATCCTTTTTTTCTGCGCGTAATCTGCTGCTTGCAAACAAAAAAACCACCGC
TACCAGCGGTGGTTTGTTTGCCGGATCAAGAGCTACCAACTCTTTTTCCGAAGGTAACTGGCTTCAGCAG
AGCGCAGATACCAAATACTGTCCTTCTAGTGTAGCCGTAGTTAGGCCACCACTTCAAGAACTCTGTAGCA
CCGCCTACATACCTCGCTCTGCTAATCCTGTTACCAGTGGCTGCTGCCAGTGGTGATAAGTCGTGTCTTA
CCGGGTTGGACTCAAGACGATAGTTACCGGATAAGGCGCAGCGGTCGGGCTGAACGGGGGGTTCGTGCAC
ACAGCCCAGCTTGGAGCGAACGACCTACACCGAACTGAGATACCTACAGCGTGAGCTATGAGAAAGCGCC
ACGCTTCCCGAAGGGAGAAAGGCGGACAGGTATCCGGTAAGCGGCAGGGTCGGAACAGGAGAGCGCACGA
GGGAGCTTCCAGGGGGAAACGCCTGGTATCTTTATAGTCCTGTCGGGTTTCGCCACCTCTGACTTGAGCG
TCGATTTTTGTGATGCTCGTCAGGGGGGCGGAGCCTATGGAAAAACGCCAGCAACGCGGCCTTTTTACGG
TTCCTGGCCTTTTGCTGGCCTTTTGCTCACATGTTCTTTCCTGCGTTATCCCCTGATTCTGTGGATAACC
GTATTACCGCCTTTGAGTGAGCTGATACCGCTCGCCGCAGCCGAACGACCGAGCGCAGCGAGTCAGTGAG
CGAGGAAGCGGAAGAGCGCCTGATGCGGTATTTTCTCCTTACGCATCTGTGCGGTATTTCACACCGCAAT
GGTGCACTCTCAGTACAATCTGCTCTGATGCCGCATAGTTAAGCCAGTATACACTCCGCTATCGCTACGT
GACTGGGTCATGGCTGCGCCCCGACACCCGCCAACACCCGCTGACGCGCCCTGACGGGCTTGTCTGCTCC
CGGCATCCGCTTACAGACAAGCTGTGACCGTCTCCGGGAGCTGCATGTGTCAGAGGTTTTCACCGTCATC
ACCGAAACGCGCGAGGCAGCTGCGGTAAAGCTCATCAGCGTGGTCGTGAAGCGATTCACAGATGTCTGCC
TGTTCATCCGCGTCCAGCTCGTTGAGTTTCTCCAGAAGCGTTAATGTCTGGCTTCTGATAAAGCGGGCCA
TGTTAAGGGCGGTTTTTTCCTGTTTGGTCACTGATGCCTCCGTGTAAGGGGGATTTCTGTTCATGGGGGT
AATGATACCGATGAAACGAGAGAGGATGCTCACGATACGGGTTACTGATGATGAACATGCCCGGTTACTG
GAACGTTGTGAGGGTAAACAACTGGCGGTATGGATGCGGCGGGACCAGAGAAAAATCACTCAGGGTCAAT
GCCAGCGCTTCGTTAATACAGATGTAGGTGTTCCACAGGGTAGCCAGCAGCATCCTGCGATGCAGATCCG
GAACATAATGGTGCAGGGCGCTGACTTCCGCGTTTCCAGACTTTACGAAACACGGAAACCGAAGACCATT
CATGTTGTTGCTCAGGTCGCAGACGTTTTGCAGCAGCAGTCGCTTCACGTTCGCTCGCGTATCGGTGATT
CATTCTGCTAACCAGTAAGGCAACCCCGCCAGCCTAGCCGGGTCCTCAACGACAGGAGCACGATCATGCT
AGTCATGCCCCGCGCCCACCGGAAGGAGCTGACTGGGTTGAAGGCTCTCAAGGGCATCGGTCGAGATCCC
GGTGCCTAATGAGTGAGCTAACTTACATTAATTGCGTTGCGCTCACTGCCCGCTTTCCAGTCGGGAAACC
TGTCGTGCCAGCTGCATTAATGAATCGGCCAACGCGCGGGGAGAGGCGGTTTGCGTATTGGGCGCCAGGG
TGGTTTTTCTTTTCACCAGTGAGACGGGCAACAGCTGATTGCCCTTCACCGCCTGGCCCTGAGAGAGTTG
CAGCAAGCGGTCCACGCTGGTTTGCCCCAGCAGGCGAAAATCCTGTTTGATGGTGGTTAACGGCGGGATA
TAACATGAGCTGTCTTCGGTATCGTCGTATCCCACTACCGAGATGTCCGCACCAACGCGCAGCCCGGACT
CGGTAATGGCGCGCATTGCGCCCAGCGCCATCTGATCGTTGGCAACCAGCATCGCAGTGGGAACGATGCC
CTCATTCAGCATTTGCATGGTTTGTTGAAAACCGGACATGGCACTCCAGTCGCCTTCCCGTTCCGCTATC
GGCTGAATTTGATTGCGAGTGAGATATTTATGCCAGCCAGCCAGACGCAGACGCGCCGAGACAGAACTTA
ATGGGCCCGCTAACAGCGCGATTTGCTGGTGACCCAATGCGACCAGATGCTCCACGCCCAGTCGCGTACC
GTCTTCATGGGAGAAAATAATACTGTTGATGGGTGTCTGGTCAGAGACATCAAGAAATAACGCCGGAACA
TTAGTGCAGGCAGCTTCCACAGCAATGGCATCCTGGTCATCCAGCGGATAGTTAATGATCAGCCCACTGA
CGCGTTGCGCGAGAAGATTGTGCACCGCCGCTTTACAGGCTTCGACGCCGCTTCGTTCTACCATCGACAC
CACCACGCTGGCACCCAGTTGATCGGCGCGAGATTTAATCGCCGCGACAATTTGCGACGGCGCGTGCAGG
GCCAGACTGGAGGTGGCAACGCCAATCAGCAACGACTGTTTGCCCGCCAGTTGTTGTGCCACGCGGTTGG
GAATGTAATTCAGCTCCGCCATCGCCGCTTCCACTTTTTCCCGCGTTTTCGCAGAAACGTGGCTGGCCTG
GTTCACCACGCGGGAAACGGTCTGATAAGAGACACCGGCATACTCTGCGACATCGTATAACGTTACTGGT
TTCACATTCACCACCCTGAATTGACTCTCTTCCGGGCGCTATCATGCCATACCGCGAAAGGTTTTGCGCC
ATTCGATGGTGTCCGGGATCTCGACGGAGAGCGTTCACCGACAAACAACAGATAAAACGAAAGGCCCAGT
CTTTCGACTGAGCCTTTCGTTTTATTTGATAAGGCCACTGTTAAAAAGCTTAGTTTTAACCCCACCATAT
GGGACTTAAACGCTAGTATTATACCTAGGACTGAGCTAGCTGTCAACATTAATTCCTAATTTTTCTCTCC
CTTATGCGACTCCTGCATTAGGAAGCAGCCCAGTAGTAGGTTGAGGCCGTTGAGCACCGCCGCCGCAAGG
AATGGTGCATGCAAGGAGATGGCGCCCAACAGTCCCCCGGCCACGGGGCCTGCCACCATACCCACGCCGA
AACAAGCGCTCATGAGCCCGAAGTGGCGAGCCCGATCTTCCCCATCGGTGATGTCGGCGATATAGGCGCC
AGCAACCGCACCTGTGGCGCCGGTGATGCCGGCCACGATGCATCCGGCGTAGAGGATCGAGATCGATCTC
GATCCCGCGAAATTAATACGACTCACTATAGGGGAATTGTGAGCGGATAACAATTCCCCTCTAGAAATAA
TTTTGTTTAACTTTAAGAAGGAGATATACCATGAACGAGATGCGGGTAGAAATTTCTTTTGGGACCATAG
AAAAACCACCAATTCATTCAATCCAATCATTTATATATCAATGCCTTCATGAGGAAGATAAAGAATATGC
TACATTTATACACAAAGAGGGCATCAAACATAAGTGGAAATCAATCAAGCCATTTATCTTTTCCCACCCG
TACATTAAGAAGGATAACAAGTGTTATATCAAAGTTAGCAGCCTGGACAGCTTTTTCAACTATAACTTCT
TCTCTGGTTTAAATAAGATCATGTTCAAAAAGAACAACGCTATCATTAAGCCGGAATCGATTCGTATTAT
CAATATTCCGAAGATTAAGTACGATAGCAATGGCAACACCCAGCAAAACATGTTCTTCATCTCCCCGCTG
CTGGTGAAGTCCAATAGCGGTTACATCAAAGACCCGGACGACGAAAAATTCCTTCAGATCTTGAAGAAGA
ATCTGATCGATAAATACCTGGCGATTAACAAAAAGGAGTGCACCAACGATACGTTTTCTATTTTTCTGAA
AGACAAAACCCCGGAATTGAAAATTTATAAGAAAGAGGAATTGCCGGTTTTTCTGAGCAAATTCGTGCTG
ATTTCGAGCAAAGAACTTTTTAATATTGCTTATTATCTCGGACTCGGGTGTAAGAATGCACTCGGTTTTG
GAATGATTGAGTTCGATAGGGAGGATTTATGATAAAATTTATTGGTGGAGCATCAAAAGTTACTGGTTCA
GCATTTTTACTTGAGACTGGAAATGCAAAAATTTTAATTGATTGTGGTATTGAACAAGAAAAGGGAATAG
AGAAAGATAACAACGAAATCATCGAAAAGAAGATTAACGAGATCGGCAAGGCCGATATCTGCATTCTTAC
TCACGCGCATCTGGACCACAGCGGCCTGGTGCCGCTGCTGGTGAAAAAGCGCAAAGTAAATAAGATCATC
AGCACGCCTGCGACCAAAGAGCTTTGCCGTTTGTTGTTCAACGACTTCCAGCGTATTCAAGAAGAGAATA
ACGACATTCCGCTGTACAGCTATGATGACATCGAGAGCAGCTTTGAAATTTGGGATGAAATTGACGATCG
TAATACCATTGAGTTGTTCGACACCAAAATCACCTTTTATAACAACTCTCACATTATTGGCTCAGTTAGC
GTGTTCATCGAAACCCACAATGGAAATTACCTGTTCTCGGGCGACATTGGCTCCAAACTACAACAGCTGA
TGGATTATCCGCCGGACATGCCGGATGGTAATGTTGACTACTTGATCCTAGAGAGCACCTATGGTAACAA
AAGCCACGACTCTAGCGATCGTGATCGATTGCTGGAAATAGCGAAAACCACGTGCGAAAACGGCGGCAAA
GTGCTGATTCCGAGCTTCGCCATCGGCAGATTGCAAGAAGTGCTCTACACCTTTTCTAACTATAACTTTA
ACTTCCCGGTTTATATCGATAGCCCGATGGGTTCAAAGGTCACCAATCTGATCAAAGAGTACAACATTTA
TCTGAAAAAGAAACTCCGTCGCCTGAGCATTACTGACGACCTGTTCAATAACAAGTACATCGCCATTAAT
ACGAGCAACCAGTCTAAAGAGCTGTCTAACAGCAAGGAACCGGCGGTTATTATTAGCGCGAGCGGGATGC
TGGAGGGTGGCCGCATTCTGAATCATTTGGAGCAGATCAAGAATGACGAAAACTCCACCCTGATCTTTGT
TGGTTATCAGGCACAGAACACCCGTGGTCGCAAGATCTTGGACGGCGAAGAGAAAGTGCGTTGTCGTATA
GAGAAGCTGAATAGCTTTAGTGCGCATGCTGATCAGGATGAGCTGATCGACTACATTGAACGCTTAAAGT
ACACCCCGTATAAAGTGTTCCTGGTGCATGGTGAAAAGGAGCAACGTGAAATTTTAGCGAAACGTATCAT
CAGCAAGAAAATCCGTGTTGAGCTGCCAGAAAACTACTCCCAAGGTAAAGAAATCTTGATCGAGAAGAAG
GTCGTCCTGAACATTAATACTGACAATATGTGTAATTTTGCTTCCTACCGCCTGATGCCGTTTTCGGGTT
TTATCGTGGAAAAGGACGACCGCATCGAAATAAACGATAAAAACTGGTTCGATATGATTTGGAATGAGGA
GTACAATAAGATGCGTAGCCAAATTGTTGCTGAAGATTTCTCCACCGACCAAAACGAGGACAGCATGGCG
CTGCCGGATATGAGCCACGATAAGATTATTGAGAACATTGAATACCTCTTCAATATCAAAATCCTCTCGA
AGAACCGTATCAAAGAGTTTTGGGAAGAGTTTTGCAAAGGTCAGAAAGCGGCAATCAAGTACATTACCCA
GGTTCATCGTAAGAACCCGAATACGGGTCGTCGCAACTGGAACCCGCCAGAGGGTGATTTCACGGACAAC
GAGATCGAGAAGCTGTATGAAACTGCATATAATACATTGCTTAGTTTAATAAAATATGATAAAAATAAAG
TCTATAATATTTTAATAAATTTTAATCCAAAATTAGGCAGCGCTAGCTGGAGCCATCCGCAGTTTGAAAA
AGGTGGTGGTAGCGGTGGTGGTTCAGGTGGTAGTGCATGGTCACACCCTCAGTTTGAGAAATAAAAATTA
TAAAAGGAGTTTTTATGGCAAAAACAATGAAAAAAATTTATGTAACAATGAAGACTTTATCACCTCTTTA
CACTGGTGAGGTAAGAAGAGAGGATAAGGAAGCTGCTCAAAAAAGAGTAAATTTTCCCGTTCGTAAGACC
GCAACGAATAAAGTTCTGATCCCGTTTAAGGGCGCGTTGCGTAGCGCGTTGGAAATCATGCTGAAAGCTA
AAGGCGAAAACGTGTGCGACACTGGTGAGTCCCGTGCCCGTCCGTGTGGTCGCTGCGTCACGTGCAGCCT
GTTTGGTAGCATGGGTCGCGCGGGTCGCGCGAGCGTTGATTTTCTGATCTCGAATGACACCAAAGAACAG
ATTGTGCGTGAATCCACCCACCTGCGTATTGAGAGACAGACCAAGTCTGCCAGCGATACCTTCAAGGGCG
AGGAAGTTATTGAGGGTGCAACGTTCACCGCGACCATTACCATCTCTAACCCGCAAGAGAAAGACCTGAG
CCTTATCCAAAGCGCTCTCAAGTTCATCGAAGAGAACGGAATAGGAGGCTGGCTTAATAAAGGTTATGGT
AGAGTAAGTTTTGAAGTTAAATCAGAAGATGTGGCAACAGATAGTTCTTAAAATAGGAAGTATTAAAATG
AGCAAGCATCACCATCATTCAGGCCATCACCATACCGGACACCACCATCATTCAGGCAGTCATCACCATA
CCATGAAAGAGATAAAAGGAATTTTAGAATCTATTACTGGTTTTAGCATCCCTCTTGATAATGGTGAATA
TGCTCTTTATCCAGCAGGTAGACACCTAAGGGGTGCAATTGGATATATAGCTTTCAACCTGGATCTGCCA
ATCTCCTCTAAGTTCCTGGACTTTGATTTCGACGACATCATCTTCCGCGATCTGCTGCCGATTAGCAAAT
GTGGTAAGATCTTTTATCCGGAAAAGAACAGCAACTCGCTGAAATGCCCGAGCTGCAACGAGATCTACGG
CAGCAGTGTACTGCGTAATATTATGGCTAGAGGCCTGAGCTACAAGGAGGTGATTGAAGGTAAAAAGTAC
CGCTTGTCTATTATCGTGAAGGACGAAAAATACTTGAACGAGATGGAAGCGATCATTCGTTATATTCTGT
CCTACGGCATTTACCTGGGTAATAAAGTTAGCAAGGGTTATGGCAAATTTAAAATCAAGGAGTATAGCAT
TGTGGATATCCTCCCGGTTAAAGACAGCGAAGTTTTGTTATTGTCGGATGCAATTATCGACAATGGTGAA
AAGGACATCGTCTTTAGCAAGAAGGAGATTTCCTCTTCCAAATTCGAGATCATCCGTAAACGTGGCAAGG
CGAAAGGGGATATAATAAGAGACAATAATCATAATGGTTTTTATATCGGTAAGTATGGTGGACTTGGCTT
TGGAGAGATAATTTCCTTAAAATGACTAGCATAACCCCTTGGGGCCTCTAAACGGGTCTTGAGGGGTTTT
TTGCTGAAAGGAGGAACTATATCCGGAT
Features (pLannotate 1.2.2; 18 found; start..end, strand, type, name):
     12..467     +  rep_origin     f1 ori (sequence partly withheld): f1 bacteriophage origin of replication; arrow indicates direction of (+) strand synthesis
    582..1442    -  CDS            AmpR: β-lactamase; bla; confers resistance to ampicillin, carbenicillin, and related antibiotics
   1443..1535    -  promoter       AmpR promoter: bla
   1616..2204    +  rep_origin     ori: high-copy-number ColE1/pMB1/pBR322/pUC origin of replication
   2390..2529    -  misc_feature   bom: basis of mobility region from pBR322
   2631..2822    -  CDS            rop: Rop protein, which maintains plasmids at low copy number; rop
   2839..3219    +  CDS            YPB1_ECOLX: Protein predicted: Swiss-Prot protein existence level 4. From Escherichia coli.
   3281..3345    -  CDS            TcR (fragment): tetracycline efflux protein; tet; confers resistance to tetracycline
   3360..3381    -  protein_bind   CAP binding site: CAP binding activates transcription in the presence of cAMP. E. coli catabolite activator protein
   3394..4476    -  CDS            lacI: lac repressor; lacI; The lac repressor binds to the lac operator to inhibit transcription in E. coli. This inhibition can be relieved by adding lactose or isopropyl-β-D-thiogalactopyranoside (IPTG).
   4477..4554    -  promoter       lacI promoter: lacI
   4568..4639    -  terminator     rrnB T1 terminator: transcription terminator T1 from the E. coli rrnB gene
   4693..4727    -  promoter       J23119 promoter: bacterial promoter (Registry of Standard Biological Parts BBa J23119)
   4746..5019    -  CDS            TcR (fragment): tetracycline efflux protein; tet; confers resistance to tetracycline
   5045..5063    +  promoter       T7 promoter: promoter for bacteriophage T7 RNA polymerase
   5064..5088    +  protein_bind   lac operator: The lac repressor binds to the lac operator to inhibit transcription in E. coli. This inhibition can be relieved by adding lactose or isopropyl-β-D-thiogalactopyranoside (IPTG). lac repressor encoded by lacI
   5103..5125    +  RBS            RBS: efficient ribosome binding site from bacteriophage T7 gene 10 (Olins and Rangwala, 1989)
   9187..9234    +  terminator     T7 terminator: transcription terminator for bacteriophage T7 RNA polymerase
