[The description below was written by a language model from this plasmid's Addgene catalogue record and pLannotate feature annotations shown in this document.]
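Description:
pCX0393 is a bacterial expression plasmid built on the pET45b(+) backbone for co-producing the protein and RNA components of a candidate type VII CRISPR-Cas system. The locus, Ga0116245_10002768, was recovered from a metagenome of anaerobic digester sludge treating municipal wastewater. The 9.3 kb plasmid is maintained in E. coli through a ColE1/pMB1-type origin with the neighbouring bom and rop elements. The catalogue lists it as high copy, although rop normally moderates copy number. Selection is by ampicillin resistance (β-lactamase), and an f1 origin and short leftover tetracycline-resistance fragments are also annotated.

The protein payload is driven by a T7 promoter with an adjacent lac operator and the T7 gene 10 ribosome binding site, and it ends at a T7 terminator. A lacI gene on the plasmid supplies repressor, so expression needs a host providing T7 RNA polymerase and is induced with IPTG. According to the catalogue, this cassette encodes Cas6, Cas14 with a C-terminal TwinStrep tag, Cas7, and Cas5 with an N-terminal 14xHis tag. The automated feature table leaves the roughly 4 kb between the RBS and terminator unannotated, so the gene order and boundaries rest on the catalogue description alone. On the opposite strand, the constitutive J23119 promoter drives a short crRNA cassette described as a truncated direct repeat plus a truncated Fn spacer, followed by the rrnB T1 terminator.

The two different affinity tags on separate subunits, together with the co-expressed guide RNA, suggest tandem purification of an assembled ribonucleoprotein effector complex for biochemical or structural study. The record itself does not state a specific application.
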