Addgene plasmid #205984: pCX0393
Purpose: Ga0116245_10002768 T7/LacO-Cas6 + Cas14-TwinStrep + Cas7 + His14-Cas5::pJ23119-truncated DR-truncated Fn spacer
Depositing lab: Feng Zhang. Depositing organization: Broad Institute. Publication: Uncovering the functional diversity of rare CRISPR-Cas systems with deep terascale clustering. Altae-Tran H, Kannan S, Suberski AJ, Mears KS, Demircioglu FE, Moeller L, Kocalar S, Oshiro R, Makarova KS, Macrae RK, Koonin EV, Zhang F. Science. 2023 Nov 24;382(6673):eadi1910. doi: 10.1126/science.adi1910. Epub 2023 Nov 23. PubMed 37995242.
Backbone
  Vector backbone: pET45b(+)
  Vector type: Bacterial Expression
Growth in bacteria
  Bacterial resistance: Ampicillin, 100 μg/mL
  Growth temperature: 37°C
  Growth strain: NEB Stable
  Copy number: High Copy
Gene/Insert 1
  Gene/Insert name: Ga0116245_10002768 candidate type VII proteins
  Species: Active sludge microbial communities of municipal wastewater-treating anaerobic digesters from various locations
  Promoter: T7 (proteins), pJ23119 (crRNA)
  Cloning method: Gibson Cloning
Gene/Insert 2
  Gene/Insert name: Cas14
  Tag / fusion protein: TwinStrep-tag (C terminal on insert)
Gene/Insert 3
  Gene/Insert name: Cas5
  Tag / fusion protein: 14xHis (N terminal on insert)
Gene/Insert 4
  Gene/Insert name: truncated CRISPR array
Terms and licenses: Academic/Nonprofit Terms; Industry Terms: Not Available to Industry
How to cite: pCX0393 was a gift from Feng Zhang (Addgene plasmid # 205984 ; http://n2t.net/addgene:205984 ; RRID:Addgene_205984)
